Addgene plasmid #80438: pSc1-puro
Purpose: Expresses eGFP along with an U6 promoter driven gRNA which cleaves the plasmid in-cell, and also confers resistance to puromycin
Depositing lab: Ervin Welker. Publication: A convenient method to pre-screen candidate guide RNAs for CRISPR/Cas9 gene editing by NHEJ-mediated integration of a 'self-cleaving' GFP-expression plasmid. Talas A, Kulcsar PI, Weinhardt N, Borsy A, Toth E, Szebenyi K, Krausz SL, Huszar K, Vida I, Sturm A, Gordos B, Hoffmann OI, Bencsura P, Nyeste A, Ligeti Z, Fodor E, Welker E. DNA Res. 2017 Jun 30. doi: 10.1093/dnares/dsx029. PubMed 28679166.
Backbone
  Vector backbone: pEGFP-C1
  Backbone manufacturer: Clonetech
  Backbone size w/o insert (bp): 4731
  Total vector size (bp): 5116
  Vector type: Mammalian Expression, CRISPR
  Selectable markers: Neomycin (select with G418), Puromycin
Growth in bacteria
  Bacterial resistance: Kanamycin, 50 μg/mL
  Growth temperature: 37°C
  Growth strain: DH5alpha
  Copy number: High Copy
Gene/Insert 1
  Gene/Insert name: sp Cas9 gRNA (alt name: Streptococcus pyogenes guideRNA)
  Species: Streptococcus pyogenes
  Insert size (bp): 76
  Promoter: U6
  Cloning method: Gibson Cloning
  Sequencing primers: 5′ ACCGCTTCCTCGTGCTTTAC; 3′ CACGTTAAGGGATTTTGGTCA
Gene/Insert 2
  Gene/Insert name: eGFP (alt name: enhanced green fluorescent protein)
  Insert size (bp): 717
  Promoter: CMV
  Cloning method: Unknown
  Sequencing primers: 5′ CAACGGGACTTTCCAAAATG; 3′ AGCTGCAATAAACAAGTT
Gene/Insert 3
  Gene/Insert name: Puromycin resistance
  Promoter: hPGK
  Cloning method: Gibson Cloning
  Sequencing primers: 5′ GAAGGAACCCGCGCTATGAC; 3′ GTTGGTAGCTCTTGATCCGG
Terms and licenses: Academic/Nonprofit Terms; Industry Terms: Not Available to Industry
How to cite: pSc1-puro was a gift from Ervin Welker (Addgene plasmid # 80438 ; http://n2t.net/addgene:80438 ; RRID:Addgene_80438)
