[The description below was written by a language model from this plasmid's Addgene catalogue record and pLannotate feature annotations shown in this document.]
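Description:
pSc1-puro is a mammalian expression and CRISPR plasmid built on the pEGFP-C1 backbone. It is maintained in E. coli at high copy through a ColE1/pUC-type origin and selected with kanamycin. Resistance comes from the Tn5 NeoR/KanR gene, which sits behind tandem bacterial (bla) and SV40 early promoters and ends in an HSV TK polyadenylation signal, so the same cassette also confers G418 resistance in mammalian cells. An f1 origin from the parental vector is also present. The catalogue lists a total size of 5,116 bp, whereas the depositor's full sequence used for annotation is 6,813 nt. The smaller figure therefore appears not to account for the puromycin cassette.

The payload has three units. A CMV enhancer/promoter drives EGFP, followed by the retained multiple cloning site and an SV40 poly(A) signal. A human U6 RNA polymerase III promoter drives a Streptococcus pyogenes Cas9 guide RNA, with a short spacer region preceding the annotated scaffold. According to the record, this guide targets the plasmid itself, so the plasmid is cut and linearised inside the cell. No Cas9 coding sequence is annotated, so the nuclease has to be supplied separately. On the opposite strand, an hPGK promoter drives puromycin N-acetyltransferase. It is followed by a nef fragment, a self-inactivating HIV-1 3' LTR and an SV40 poly(A) signal, which look like remnants carried over from a lentiviral source of the cassette rather than functional viral elements.

The associated publication describes using such self-cleaving GFP plasmids to pre-screen candidate guide RNAs. The linearised plasmid is captured by NHEJ at a genomic Cas9 cut site, giving stable GFP expression. In this version, puromycin presumably allows selection of cells that have integrated the plasmid.
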