Features (pLannotate 1.2.2; 22 found; start..end, strand, type, name):
     61..364     +  enhancer       CMV enhancer: human cytomegalovirus immediate early enhancer
    365..568     +  promoter       CMV promoter: human cytomegalovirus (CMV) immediate early promoter
    613..1329    +  CDS            EGFP: EGFP is a basic (constitutively fluorescent) green fluorescent protein published in 1996, derived from Aequorea victoria. It is reported to be a rapidly-maturing weak dimer with moderate acid sensitivity.
   1330..1395    +  misc_feature   MCS: multiple cloning site
   1412..1496    +  CDS            large T antigen (fragment): large T antigen from SV40 (simian virus 40)
   1519..1640    +  polyA_signal   SV40 poly(A) signal: SV40 polyadenylation signal
   1674..2102    -  rep_origin     f1 ori (sequence partly withheld): f1 bacteriophage origin of replication; arrow indicates direction of (+) strand synthesis
   2129..2233    +  promoter       AmpR promoter: bla
   2235..2592    +  promoter       SV40 promoter: SV40 enhancer and early promoter
   2627..3421    +  CDS            NeoR/KanR: aminoglycoside phosphotransferase from Tn5; aph(3')-II (or nptII); confers resistance to neomycin, kanamycin, and G418 (Geneticin®)
   3442..3594    +  CDS            ble (fragment): BLE_KLEPN - Experimental evidence at protein level: Swiss-Prot protein existence level 1. Binding protein with a strong affinity to the bleomycin family of antibiotics. Binds to CL990; an antimitotic-antibiotic compound. From Klebsiella pneumoniae.
   3653..3700    +  polyA_signal   HSV TK poly(A) signal: herpes simplex virus thymidine kinase polyadenylation signal (Cole and Stacy, 1985)
   3749..3985    +  promoter       U6 promoter: RNA polymerase III promoter for human U6 snRNA
   4014..4089    +  misc_RNA       gRNA scaffold: guide RNA scaffold for the Streptococcus pyogenes CRISPR/Cas9 system
   4104..4225    -  polyA_signal   SV40 poly(A) signal: SV40 polyadenylation signal
   4297..4530    -  LTR            3' LTR (ΔU3): self-inactivating 3' long terminal repeat (LTR) from HIV-1
   4532..4615    -  CDS            nef (fragment): NEF_HV1Z2 - Experimental evidence at protein level: Swiss-Prot protein existence level 1. Extracellular Nef protein targets CD4(+) T-lymphocytes for apoptosis by interacting with CXCR4 surface receptors. From Human immunodeficiency virus type 1 group M subtype D (isolate Z2/CDC-Z34) (HIV-1).
   4658..5257    -  CDS            PuroR: puromycin N-acetyltransferase; pac from Streptomyces alboniger; confers resistance to puromycin
   5279..5789    -  promoter       hPGK promoter: human phosphoglycerate kinase 1 promoter
   5839..5855    -  polyA_signal   bGH poly(A) signal (fragment): bovine growth hormone polyadenylation signal
   6077..6665    +  rep_origin     ori: high-copy-number ColE1/pMB1/pBR322/pUC origin of replication
   6756..6806    +  rep_origin     RSF ori (fragment): Plasmids containing the RSF 1030 origin of replication can be propagated in E. coli cells that contain additional plasmids with compatible origins.
>Addgene plasmid #80438 | pSc1-puro | depositor full sequence | sequence record 151453 | pSc1-puro sequence 6813 bps
TAGTTATTAATAGTAATCAATTACGGGGTCATTAGTTCATAGCCCATATATGGAGTTCCGCGTTACATAA
CTTACGGTAAATGGCCCGCCTGGCTGACCGCCCAACGACCCCCGCCCATTGACGTCAATAATGACGTATG
TTCCCATAGTAACGCCAATAGGGACTTTCCATTGACGTCAATGGGTGGAGTATTTACGGTAAACTGCCCA
CTTGGCAGTACATCAAGTGTATCATATGCCAAGTACGCCCCCTATTGACGTCAATGACGGTAAATGGCCC
GCCTGGCATTATGCCCAGTACATGACCTTATGGGACTTTCCTACTTGGCAGTACATCTACGTATTAGTCA
TCGCTATTACCATGGTGATGCGGTTTTGGCAGTACATCAATGGGCGTGGATAGCGGTTTGACTCACGGGG
ATTTCCAAGTCTCCACCCCATTGACGTCAATGGGAGTTTGTTTTGGCACCAAAATCAACGGGACTTTCCA
AAATGTCGTAACAACTCCGCCCCATTGACGCAAATGGGCGGTAGGCGTGTACGGTGGGAGGTCTATATAA
GCAGAGCTGGTTTAGTGAACCGTCAGATCCGCTAGCGCTACCGGTCGCCACCATGGTGAGCAAGGGCGAG
GAGCTGTTCACCGGGGTGGTGCCCATCCTGGTCGAGCTGGACGGCGACGTAAACGGCCACAAGTTCAGCG
TGTCCGGCGAGGGCGAGGGCGATGCCACCTACGGCAAGCTGACCCTGAAGTTCATCTGCACCACCGGCAA
GCTGCCCGTGCCCTGGCCCACCCTCGTGACCACCCTGACCTACGGCGTGCAGTGCTTCAGCCGCTACCCC
GACCACATGAAGCAGCACGACTTCTTCAAGTCCGCCATGCCCGAAGGCTACGTCCAGGAGCGCACCATCT
TCTTCAAGGACGACGGCAACTACAAGACCCGCGCCGAGGTGAAGTTCGAGGGCGACACCCTGGTGAACCG
CATCGAGCTGAAGGGCATCGACTTCAAGGAGGACGGCAACATCCTGGGGCACAAGCTGGAGTACAACTAC
AACAGCCACAACGTCTATATCATGGCCGACAAGCAGAAGAACGGCATCAAGGTGAACTTCAAGATCCGCC
ACAACATCGAGGACGGCAGCGTGCAGCTCGCCGACCACTACCAGCAGAACACCCCCATCGGCGACGGCCC
CGTGCTGCTGCCCGACAACCACTACCTGAGCACCCAGTCCGCCCTGAGCAAAGACCCCAACGAGAAGCGC
GATCACATGGTCCTGCTGGAGTTCGTGACCGCCGCCGGGATCACTCTCGGCATGGACGAGCTGTACAAGT
CCGGACTCAGATCTCGAGCTCAAGCTTCGAATTCTGCAGTCGACGGTACCGCGGGCCCGGGATCCACCGG
ATCTAGATAACTGATCATAATCAGCCATACCACATTTGTAGAGGTTTTACTTGCTTTAAAAAACCTCCCA
CACCTCCCCCTGAACCTGAAACATAAAATGAATGCAATTGTTGTTGTTAACTTGTTTATTGCAGCTTATA
ATGGTTACAAATAAAGCAATAGCATCACAAATTTCACAAATAAAGCATTTTTTTCACTGCATTCTAGTTG
TGGTTTGTCCAAACTCATCAATGTATCTTAACGCGTAAATTGTAAGCGTTAATATTTTGTTAAAATTCGC
GTTAAATTTTTGTTAAATCAGCTCATTTTTTAACCAATAGGCCGAAATCGGCAAAATCCCTTATAAATCA
AAAGAATAGACCGAGATAGGGT
[37 nt withheld, positions 1773-1809]
AAAGAACGTGGACTCCAACGTCAAAGG
[49 nt withheld, positions 1837-1885]
T
[91 nt withheld, positions 1887-1977]
G
[124 nt withheld, positions 1979-2102]
CAGGTGGCACTTTTCGGGGAAATGTGCGCGGAACCCCTATTTGTTTATTTTTCTAAATACATTCAAATAT
GTATCCGCTCATGAGACAATAACCCTGATAAATGCTTCAATAATATTGAAAAAGGAAGAGTCCTGAGGCG
GAAAGAACCAGCTGTGGAATGTGTGTCAGTTAGGGTGTGGAAAGTCCCCAGGCTCCCCAGCAGGCAGAAG
TATGCAAAGCATGCATCTCAATTAGTCAGCAACCAGGTGTGGAAAGTCCCCAGGCTCCCCAGCAGGCAGA
AGTATGCAAAGCATGCATCTCAATTAGTCAGCAACCATAGTCCCGCCCCTAACTCCGCCCATCCCGCCCC
TAACTCCGCCCAGTTCCGCCCATTCTCCGCCCCATGGCTGACTAATTTTTTTTATTTATGCAGAGGCCGA
GGCCGCCTCGGCCTCTGAGCTATTCCAGAAGTAGTGAGGAGGCTTTTTTGGAGGCCTAGGCTTTTGCAAA
GATCGATCAAGAGACAGGATGAGGATCGTTTCGCATGATTGAACAAGATGGATTGCACGCAGGTTCTCCG
GCCGCTTGGGTGGAGAGGCTATTCGGCTATGACTGGGCACAACAGACAATCGGCTGCTCTGATGCCGCCG
TGTTCCGGCTGTCAGCGCAGGGGCGCCCGGTTCTTTTTGTCAAGACCGACCTGTCCGGTGCCCTGAATGA
ACTGCAAGACGAGGCAGCGCGGCTATCGTGGCTGGCCACGACGGGCGTTCCTTGCGCAGCTGTGCTCGAC
GTTGTCACTGAAGCGGGAAGGGACTGGCTGCTATTGGGCGAAGTGCCGGGGCAGGATCTCCTGTCATCTC
ACCTTGCTCCTGCCGAGAAAGTATCCATCATGGCTGATGCAATGCGGCGGCTGCATACGCTTGATCCGGC
TACCTGCCCATTCGACCACCAAGCGAAACATCGCATCGAGCGAGCACGTACTCGGATGGAAGCCGGTCTT
GTCGATCAGGATGATCTGGACGAAGAGCATCAGGGGCTCGCGCCAGCCGAACTGTTCGCCAGGCTCAAGG
CGAGCATGCCCGACGGCGAGGATCTCGTCGTGACCCATGGCGATGCCTGCTTGCCGAATATCATGGTGGA
AAATGGCCGCTTTTCTGGATTCATCGACTGTGGCCGGCTGGGTGTGGCGGACCGCTATCAGGACATAGCG
TTGGCTACCCGTGATATTGCTGAAGAGCTTGGCGGCGAATGGGCTGACCGCTTCCTCGTGCTTTACGGTA
TCGCCGCTCCCGATTCGCAGCGCATCGCCTTCTATCGCCTTCTTGACGAGTTCTTCTGAGCGGGACTCTG
GGGTTCGAAATGACCGACCAAGCGACGCCCAACCTGCCATCACGAGATTTCGATTCCACCGCCGCCTTCT
ATGAAAGGTTGGGCTTCGGAATCGTTTTCCGGGACGCCGGCTGGATGATCCTCCAGCGCGGGGATCTCAT
GCTGGAGTTCTTCGCCCACCCTAGGGGGAGGCTAACTGAAACACGGAAGGAGACAATACCGGAAGGAACC
CGCGCTATGACGGCAATAAAAAGACAGAATAAAACGCACGGTGTTGGGTCGTTTGTTCATAAACGCGGGG
TTCGGTCCCAGGGCTGGCACTCTGTCGATACCCCACGCCTATTTCCCATGATTCCTTCATATTTGCATAT
ACGATACAAGGCTGTTAGAGAGATAATTGGAATTAATTTGACTGTAAACACAAAGATATTAGTACAAAAT
ACGTGACGTAGAAAGTAATAATTTCTTGGGTAGTTTGCAGTTTTAAAATTATGTTTTAAAATGGACTATC
ATATGCTTACCGTAACTTGAAAGTATTTCGATTTCTTGGCTTTATATATCTTGTGGAAAGGACGAAACAC
CGGCGCAACGCGATCGCGTAAGTTTTAGAGCTAGAAATAGCAAGTTAAAATAAGGCTAGTCCGTTATCAA
CTTGAAAAAGTGGCACCGAGTCGGTGCTTTTTTGCGGCCGCTAAGATACATTGATGAGTTTGGACAAACC
ACAACTAGAATGCAGTGAAAAAAATGCTTTATTTGTGAAATTTGTGATGCTATTGCTTTATTTGTAACCA
TTATAAGCTGCAATAAACAAGTTCCTCTCACTCTCTGATATTCATTTCTTTGCAAGTTATAAATACTGAA
TAATAAGATGACATGAACTACTACTGCTAGAGATTTTCCACACTGACTAAAAGGGTCTGAGGGATCTCTA
GTTACCAGAGTCACACAACAGACGGGCACACACTACTTGAAGCACTCAAGGCAAGCTTTATTGAGGCTTA
AGCAGTGGGTTCCCTAGTTAGCCAGAGAGCTCCCAGGCTCAGATCTGGTCTAACCAGAGAGACCCAGTAC
AAGCAAAAAGCAGATCTTGTCTTCGTTGGGAGTGAATTAGCCCTTCCAGTCCCCCCTTTTCTTTTAAAAA
GTGGCTAAGATCTACAGCTGCCTTGTAAGTCATTGGTCTTAAAGGTACCGATGCATGGGGTCGTGCGCTC
CTTTCGGTCGGGCGCTGCGGGTCGTGGGGCGGGCGTCAGGCACCGGGCTTGCGGGTCATGCACCAGGTGC
GCGGTCCTTCGGGCACCTCGACGTCGGCGGTGACGGTGAAGCCGAGCCGCTCGTAGAAGGGGAGGTTGCG
GGGCGCGGAGGTCTCCAGGAAGGCGGGCACCCCGGCGCGCTCGGCCGCCTCCACTCCGGGGAGCACGACG
GCGCTGCCCAGACCCTTGCCCTGGTGGTCGGGCGAGACGCCGACGGTGGCCAGGAACCACGCGGGCTCCT
TGGGCCGGTGCGGCGCCAGGAGGCCTTCCATCTGTTGCTGCGCGGCCAGCCGGGAACCGCTCAACTCGGC
CATGCGCGGGCCGATCTCGGCGAACACCGCCCCCGCTTCGACGCTCTCCGGCGTGGTCCAGACCGCCACC
GCGGCGCCGTCGTCCGCGACCCACACCTTGCCGATGTCGAGCCCGACGCGCGTGAGGAAGAGTTCTTGCA
GCTCGGTGACCCGCTCGATGTGGCGGTCCGGATCGACGGTGTGGCGCGTGGCGGGGTAGTCGGCGAACGC
GGCGGCGAGGGTGCGTACGGCCCTGGGGACGTCGTCGCGGGTGGCGAGGCGCACCGTGGGCTTGTACTCG
GTCATGGTAAGCTCCGGTGGATCCCCCTGGGGAGAGAGGTCGGTGATTCGGTCAACGAGGGAGCCGACTG
CCGACGTGCGCTCCGGAGGCTTGCAGAATGCGGAACACCGCGCGGGCAGGAACAGGGCCCACACTACCGC
CCCACACCCCGCCTCCCGCACCGCCCCTTCCCGGCCGCTGCTCTCGGCGCGCCCTGCTGAGCAGCCGCTA
TTGGCCACAGCCCATCGCGGTCGGCGCGCTGCCATTGCTCCCTGGCGCTGTCCGTCTGCGAGGGTACTAG
TGAGACGTGCGGCTTCCGTTTGTCACGTCCGGCACGCCGCGAACCGCAAGGAACCTTCCCGACTTAGGGG
CGGAGCAGGAAGCGTCGCCGGGGGGCCCACAAGGGTAGCGGCGAAGATCCGGGTGACGCTGCGAACGGAC
GTGAAGAATGTGCGAGACCCAGGGTCGGCGCCGCTGCGTTTCCCGGAACCACGCCCAGAGCAGCCGCGTC
CCTGCGCAAACCCAGGGCTGCCTTGGAAAAGGCGCAACCCCAACCCCCACATGTCGAGACCCCATTGGGG
CCAATACGCCCGCGTTTCTTCCTTTTCCCCACCCCACCCCCCAAGTTCGGGTGAAGGCCCAGGGCTCGCA
GCCAACGTCGGGGCGGCAGGCCCTGCCATAGCCTCAGGTTACTCATATATACTTTAGATTGATTTAAAAC
TTCATTTTTAATTTAAAAGGATCTAGGTGAAGATCCTTTTTGATAATCTCATGACCAAAATCCCTTAACG
TGAGTTTTCGTTCCACTGAGCGTCAGACCCCGTAGAAAAGATCAAAGGATCTTCTTGAGATCCTTTTTTT
CTGCGCGTAATCTGCTGCTTGCAAACAAAAAAACCACCGCTACCAGCGGTGGTTTGTTTGCCGGATCAAG
AGCTACCAACTCTTTTTCCGAAGGTAACTGGCTTCAGCAGAGCGCAGATACCAAATACTGTCCTTCTAGT
GTAGCCGTAGTTAGGCCACCACTTCAAGAACTCTGTAGCACCGCCTACATACCTCGCTCTGCTAATCCTG
TTACCAGTGGCTGCTGCCAGTGGCGATAAGTCGTGTCTTACCGGGTTGGACTCAAGACGATAGTTACCGG
ATAAGGCGCAGCGGTCGGGCTGAACGGGGGGTTCGTGCACACAGCCCAGCTTGGAGCGAACGACCTACAC
CGAACTGAGATACCTACAGCGTGAGCTATGAGAAAGCGCCACGCTTCCCGAAGGGAGAAAGGCGGACAGG
TATCCGGTAAGCGGCAGGGTCGGAACAGGAGAGCGCACGAGGGAGCTTCCAGGGGGAAACGCCTGGTATC
TTTATAGTCCTGTCGGGTTTCGCCACCTCTGACTTGAGCGTCGATTTTTGTGATGCTCGTCAGGGGGGCG
GAGCCTATGGAAAAACGCCAGCAACGCGGCCTTTTTACGGTTCCTGGCCTTTTGCTGGCCTTTTGCTCAC
ATGCACAGGCGCAACGCGATCGCGTAAGGGTTGCATGTTCTTTCCTGCGTTATCCCCTGATTCTGTGGAT
AACCGTATTACCGCCATGCAT
