>Addgene plasmid #80438 | pSc1-puro | addgene partial sequence | sequence record 156552 | CMV-F 5'-CGCAAATGGGCGGTAGGCGTG-3'
AGCAGAGCTGGTTTAGTGAACCGTCAGATCCGCTAGCGCTACCGGTCGCCACCATGGTGAGCAAGGGCGA
GGAGCTGTTCACCGGGGTGGTGCCCATCCTGGTCGAGCTGGACGGCGACGTAAACGGCCACAAGTTCAGC
GTGTCCGGCGAGGGCGAGGGCGATGCCACCTACGGCAAGCTGACCCTGAAGTTCATCTGCACCACCGGCA
AGCTGCCCGTGCCCTGGCCCACCCTCGTGACCACCCTGACCTACGGCGTGCAGTGCTTCAGCCGCTACCC
CGACCACATGAAGCAGCACGACTTCTTCAAGTCCGCCATGCCCGAAGGCTACGTCCAGGAGCGCACCATC
TTCTTCAAGGACGACGGCAACTACAAGACCCGCGCCGAGGTGAAGTTCGAGGGCGACACCCTGGTGAACC
GCATCGAGCTGAAGGGCATCGACTTCAAGGAGGACGGCAACATCCTGGGGCACAAGCTGGAGTACAACTA
CAACAGCCACAACGTCTATATCATGGCCGACAAGCAGAAGAACGGCATCAAGGTGAACTTCAAGATCCGC
CACAACATCGAGGACGGCAGCGTGCAGCTCGCCGACCACTACCAGCAGAACACCCCCATCGGCGACGGCC
CCGTGCTGCTGCCCGACAACCACTACCTGAGCACCCAGTCCGCCCTGAGCAAAGACCCCAACGAGAAGCG
CGATCACATGGTCCTGCTGGAGTTCGTGACCGCCGCCGGGATCACTCTCGGCATGGACGAGCTGTACAAG
TCCGGACTCAGATCTCGAGCTCAAGCTTCGAATTCTGCAGTCGACGGTACCGCGGGCCCGGGATCCACCG
GATCTAGATAACTGATCATAATCAGCCATACCACATT
