>Addgene plasmid #80438 | pSc1-puro | addgene partial sequence | sequence record 156553 | LKO1_5 5'-GACTATCATATGCTTACCGT-3'
GGCTTTATATATCTTGTGGAAGGACGAAACACCGGCGCAACGCGATCGCGTAAGTTTTAGAGCTAGAAAT
AGCAAGTTAAAATAAGGCTAGTCCGTTATCAACTTGAAAAAGTGGCACCGAGTCGGTGCTTTTTTGCGGC
CGCTAAGATACATTGATGAGTTTGGACAAACCACAACTAGAATGCAGTGAAAAAAATGCTTTATTTGTGA
AATTTGTGATGCTATTGCTTTATTTGTAACCATTATAAGCTGCAATAAACAAGTTCCTCTCACTCTCTGA
TATTCATTTCTTTGCAAGTTATAAATACTGAATAATAAGATGACATGAACTACTACTGCTAGAGATTTTC
CACACTGACTAAAAGGGTCTGAGGGATCTCTAGTTACCAGAGTCACACAACAGACGGGCACACACTACTT
GAAGCACTCAAGGCAAGCTTTATTGAGGCTTAAGCAGTGGGTTCCCTAGTTAGCCAGAGAGCTCCCAGGC
TCAGATCTGGTCTAACCAGAGAGACCCAGTACAAGCAAAAAGCAGATCTTGTCTTCGTTGGGAGTGAATT
AGCCCTTCCAGTCCCCCCTTTTCTTTTAAAAAGTGGCTAAGATCTACAGCTGCCTTGTAAGTCATTGGTC
TTAAAGGTACCGATGCATGGGGTCGTGCGCTCCTTTCGGTCGGGCGCTGCGGGTCGTGGGGCGGGCGTCA
GGCACCGGGCTTGCGGGTCATGCACCAGGTGCGCGGTCCTTCGGGCACCTCGACGTCGGCGGTGACGGTG
AA
