>Addgene plasmid #80438 | pSc1-puro | addgene partial sequence | sequence record 158962 | Neo-F 5'-CGTTGGCTACCCGTGATATT-3'
GGCTGACCGCTTCCTCGTGCTTTACGGTATCGCCGCTCCCGATTCGCAGCGCATCGCCTTCTATCGCCTT
CTTGACGAGTTCTTCTGAGCGGGACTCTGGGGTTCGAAATGACCGACCAAGCGACGCCCAACCTGCCATC
ACGAGATTTCGATTCCACCGCCGCCTTCTATGAAAGGTTGGGCTTCGGAATCGTTTTCCGGGACGCCGGC
TGGATGATCCTCCAGCGCGGGGATCTCATGCTGGAGTTCTTCGCCCACCCTAGGGGGAGGCTAACTGAAA
CACGGAAGGAGACAATACCGGAAGGAACCCGCGCTATGACGGCAATAAAAAGACAGAATAAAACGCACGG
TGTTGGGTCGTTTGTTCATAAACGCGGGGTTCGGTCCCAGGGCTGGCACTCTGTCGATACCCCACGCCTA
TTTCCCATGATTCCTTCATATTTGCATATACGATACAAGGCTGTTAGAGAGATAATTGGAATTAATTTGA
CTGTAAACACAAAGATATTAGTACAAAATACGTGACGTAGAAAGTAATAATTTCTTGGGTAGTTTGCAGT
TTTAAAATTATGTTTTAAAATGGACTATCATATGCTTACCGTAACTTGAAAGTATTTCGATTTCTTGGCT
TTATATATCTTGTGGAAAGGACGAAACACCGGCGCAACGCGATCGCGTAAGTTTTAGAGCTAGAAATAGC
AAGTTAAAATAAGGCTAGTCCGTTATCAACTTGAAAAAGTGGCACCGAGTCGGTGCTTTTTTGCGGCCGC
TAAGATACATTGATGAGTTTGGACAAACCACAACTAGAATGCAGTGAA
